Addgene plasmid #24261: pCDNA3 Flag Bmf (S77D)
Depositing lab: Roger Davis. Depositing organization: University of Massachusetts, Worcester. Publication: JNK phosphorylation of Bim-related members of the Bcl2 family induces Bax-dependent apoptosis. Lei K, Davis RJ. Proc Natl Acad Sci U S A. 2003 Mar 4. 100(5):2432-7. 10.1073/pnas.0438011100 PubMed 12591950.
Backbone
  Vector backbone: pcDNA3
  Backbone manufacturer: invitrogen
  Backbone size w/o insert (bp): 5446
  Vector type: Mammalian Expression
Growth in bacteria
  Bacterial resistance: Ampicillin, 100 μg/mL
  Growth temperature: 37°C
  Growth strain: DH5alpha
  Copy number: High Copy
Gene/Insert
  Gene/Insert name: Bmf (S90D) (alt name: Bcl2 modifying factor)
  Species: H. sapiens (human)
  Insert size (bp): 596
  Mutation: changed Serine 77 to Aspartic Acid
  GenBank ID: NM_001003940
  Entrez Gene: BMF
  Tag / fusion protein: Flag (N terminal on insert)
  Cloning method: Restriction Enzyme; 5′ cloning site Hind III (not destroyed); 3′ cloning site EcoRI (not destroyed)
  Sequencing primers: 5′ T7; 3′ SP6
Terms and licenses: Academic/Nonprofit Terms; Industry Terms: Not Available to Industry
How to cite: pCDNA3 Flag Bmf (S77D) was a gift from Roger Davis (Addgene plasmid # 24261 ; http://n2t.net/addgene:24261 ; RRID:Addgene_24261)
