[The description below was written by a language model from this plasmid's Addgene catalogue record.]
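Description:
pCDNA3 Flag Bmf (S77D) is a mammalian expression plasmid built on the Invitrogen pcDNA3 backbone (about 5.4 kb without insert). It is maintained as a high-copy plasmid in E. coli under ampicillin selection. The record does not list individual backbone features. Standard pcDNA3 drives its insert from the CMV immediate-early promoter, followed by a polyadenylation signal. It also carries a neomycin resistance cassette for G418 selection of stable mammalian lines. The T7 and SP6 sequencing primers named in the record match the phage promoter sites that flank the pcDNA3 polylinker.

The payload is a roughly 600 bp human BMF (Bcl2 modifying factor) coding sequence cloned between HindIII and EcoRI, both of which are retained. An N-terminal Flag epitope allows detection or immunoprecipitation of the expressed protein. The insert carries a serine-to-aspartic-acid substitution, a change commonly used to mimic constitutive phosphorylation. The record is inconsistent about the position: the plasmid name and mutation field give Ser77, while the insert name reads S90D. This may reflect different numbering schemes, but the entry does not say.

Bmf is a pro-apoptotic BH3-only member of the Bcl2 family. The associated publication concerns JNK phosphorylation of Bim-related proteins and the resulting Bax-dependent apoptosis. The construct is therefore suited to transfection experiments in mammalian cells that test how a phosphomimetic change at this site affects Bmf activity, presumably in comparison with wild-type or non-phosphorylatable versions.
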