>Addgene plasmid #24261 | pCDNA3 Flag Bmf (S77D) | addgene partial sequence | sequence record 30557 | 24261 with CMV-F
TTAGCAGAGCTCTCTGGCTACTAGAGAACCCACTGNCTTACTGGCTTATCGAAATTAATACGACTCACTT
TNGGGAGACCCAAGCTTACGGCAGCCAACATGGACTATAAGGACGATGATGACAAAGGATCCGAGCCATC
TCAGTGTGTGGAGGAGCTGGAGGATGATGTGTTCCAACCAGAGGATGGGGAGCCGGTGACCCAACCCGGG
AGCTTGCTCTCTGCTGACCTGTTTGCCCAGAGCCTACTGGACTGCCCCCTCAGCCGACTTCAGCTCTTCC
CTCTCACCCACTGCTGTGGCCCTGGCCTTCGACCCACCAGCCAGGAAGACAAAGCTACCCAGACTCTCAG
CCCAGCCGACCCCAGCCAAGGTGTCATGCTGCCTTGTGGGGTGACTGAGGAACCCCAGCGACTCTTTTAT
GGCAATGCTGGCTATCGGCTTCCTCTCCCTGCCAGTTTCCCAGCAGTCTTGCCCATTGGGGAGCAGCCCC
CCGAAGGGCAGTGGCAACATCAAGCAGAGGTACAGATTGCCCGAAAGCTTCAGTGCATTGCAGACCAGTT
CCACCGGCTTCATGTGCAGCAACACCAGCAGAACCAAAATCGTGTGTGGTGGCAGATCCTCCTCTTCCTG
CACAACCTTGCTTTGAATGGAGAAGAGAACAGGAACGGGGCAGGCCCTAGGTGAGAATTCT
